>Addgene plasmid #99851 | AAV-KrasG12D/sgKras/Cre | addgene full sequence | sequence record 193760 | Addgene NGS Result
CCTGCAGGCAGCTGCGCGCTCGCTCGCTCACTGAGGCCGCCCGGGCGTCGGGCGACCTTTGGTCGCCCGG
CCTCAGTGAGCGAGCGAGCGCGCAGAGAGGGAGTGGCCAACTCCATCACTAGGGGTTCCTGGAGGGGTGG
AGTCGTGACGTAAAGATCTGATATCATCGATCGCGATGCATTAATTAAGCGGCCGCCATGGCAGTTCTTT
TGTATCCATTTGTCTCTTTATCTGCAATAATATATGTTCTACAAGGGAAAGGAGATAAAGTGTATATATT
AATTTTATTTCAAAAATGTTTGGAAAAGCAGACTAGGAAACAACAGTGTTGTATTCAGGGCTGTTAACTG
TATACAGTGCCAGCACTTAGTGCACCTGTTGGGAGTGCAGTGTATTATAAGCAAGGCAGAAGTCACAGAG
GTTACTGAGAAACTCTTTTATGTTCTTTACATTTTTTTTCTTGCCAAAAATAGTCTTTATCTCTGAATTT
CATTCAATTTTATTTCCTTGTACAGAGGTACTGTTTTTAGTACTCAAAGGATTATATGTTAAAATTGATC
TGATCCTATACCAAATATTTAAACCCATTTCCCACAGATAGTTTATAGATTAAAATGCCATCAAATATTA
TCTTTATTTGCTTCATTGCCTAAATATGTCTTTCCCCAGCACAGTGCAGTTTTGACACCAGCTTCGGCTT
CCTATTTTGTTGCCCTTTATTGCAGAACTGCTCTGATGGCTTTAAAACAGTTCTCTGCAGTTGTTGGCTC
CAACACAGATGTTCTTAGGCTACCTAACTTCTAACTTTTAATATCCAGTCAACAAAGAATACCGCAAGGG
TAGGTGTTGGGATAGCTGTCGACAAGCTCATGCGGGTGTGTCCACAGGGTATAGCGTACTATGCAGAATA
TTTGTACTGAGTGAAGTCATGATACATTCCTTTGAGAGCCATTAGCTGCTACAAAACAGTAATCTGGCTG
TTTAGATCAACAAGCTAAATGATAGAAGATGAAAGTACTGGTTTCCATGTATTTTTATTAAGTGTTGATG
AGAAAGTTGTAAGTGACTTACAGGTTACTCTGTACATCTGTAGTCACTGAATTCGGAATATCTTAGAGTT
TTACACACCTAGGTGAGTGTTAAAATATTGATAAAGTTTTTGATAATCTTGTGTGAGACATGTTCTAATT
TAGTTGTATTTTATTATTTTTATTGTAAGGCCTGCTGAAAATGACTGAGTATAAACTAGTAGTCGTTGGA
GCTGATGGCGTTGGTAAATCAGCGCTTACAATTCAGCTAATTCAGAATCACTTTGTGGATGAGTATGACC
CTACGATAGAGGTAACGCTGCTCTACAGTCTGCGTACGCTTGTAAAGGACGGCAGCCAGCCGCTTTGAAA
AAGATATCATTTTTATATTTATTAGAAAATTATATTGAAAGTTATTTCAGTTATATGTGATGTCCTTTAG
TTCCAAGGCTTTAAACTGGGTGTTAGGGAACCATAGGTGCAAGAAAGTCCACTTCTCATGAGAGCTCACC
ACAGAGAAAGAAAGTCCACTTCTCATGAGAGCTTACCACAGAGAGTAAGGTCCAAGATGCCATCCGTGCT
TTGTATTTGCATTTTGATAAATAAATTTCATGATTTTGTGAGAGTTAAGAATATAGCTTTGCCTTTGATC
TATTCCTGAAAGGTTTGTTGTTGTTTTATGGGTTTGTTGTTATTGTGTTGTTGTTTGGTGTCTTTTAGGC
AGGGTCTTACTATGCAGCCCTGACCGGCCTAGAACTCAACTATGTAGACCAGACTAGCTCTGAATTCTCA
GAGATCCATCTACCTGCCTCTGCTGCCCAGATGCTGCGATTAAAGATGTACACCACCATGTACAGTGAAA
GTTACTCTTTTGAAAACACTTTATTGTTATAGATTACTTGGAATGTTGATGTGATGAGAAAATTTGATTA
TACTAGGAAAATAGAATCACTTGATGGTTGAGCTTTTTTTTTAAGACTTATTTATTTTATGTAAGTGAGT
ACACTGCTTCTCTCTTCAGACACACCAGAAGAGGGCATCAGATCCCATTAAGATGGCTGTGAGCCACCAT
GTGGTTGCTGGGAATTGAACTCAGGACCTCTGGAAAGGCAGTCAGTGCTCTTTTTTTGTTTAAAGATTTA
TTTATTTTTATGAATACAGTGTCACTGTCTTCATACACACAAGAGCTCGAGCTGTGAGGGCCTATTTCCC
ATGATTCCTTCATATTTGCATATACGATACAAGGCTGTTAGAGAGATAATTGGAATTAATTTGACTGTAA
ACACAAAGATATTAGTACAAAATACGTGACGTAGAAAGTAATAATTTCTTGGGTAGTTTGCAGTTTTAAA
ATTATGTTTTAAAATGGACTATCATATGCTTACCGTAACTTGAAAGTATTTCGATTTCTTGGCTTTATAT
ATCTTGTGGAAAGGACCAAACACCGACTGAGTATAAACTTGTGGGTTTTAGAGCTAGAAATAGCAAGTTA
AAATAAGGCTAGTCCGTTATCAACTTGAAAAAGTGGCACCGAGTCGGTGCTTTTTTGTTTGGCGCGCCTA
TGGCTTAATTAACATGGCGGCCGCATTCTACCGGGTAGGGGAGGCGCTTTTCCCAAGGCAGTCTGGAGCA
TGCGCTTTAGCAGCCCCGCTGGGCACTTGGCGCTACACAAGTGGCCTCTGGCCTCGCACACATTCCACAT
CCACCGGTAGGCGCCAACCGGCTCCGTTCTTTGGTGGCCCCTTCGCGCCACCTTCTACTCCTCCCCTAGT
CAGGAAGTTCCCCCCCGCCCCGCAGCTCGCGTCGTGCAGGACGTGACAAATGGAAGTAGCACGTCTCACT
AGTCTCGTGCAGATGGACAGCACCGCTGAGCAATGGAAGCGGGTAGGCCTTTGGGGCAGCGGCCAATAGC
AGCTTTGCTCCTTCGCTTTCTGGGCTCAGAGGCTGGGAAGGGGTGGGTCCGGGGGCGGGCTCAGGGGCGG
GCTCAGGGGCGGGGCGGGCGCCCGAAGGTCCTCCGGAGGCCCGGCATTCTGCACGCTTCAAAAGCGCACG
TCTGCCGCGCTGTTCTCCTCTTCCTCATCTCCGGGACCCGGGATGCCCAAGAAGAAGAGGAAGGTGTCCA
ATTTACTGACCGTACACCAAAATTTGCCTGCATTACCGGTCGATGCAACGAGTGATGAGGTTCGCAAGAA
CCTGATGGACATGTTCAGGGATCGCCAGGCGTTTTCTGAGCATACCTGGAAAATGCTTCTGTCCGTTTGC
CGGTCGTGGGCGGCATGGTGCAAGTTGAATAACCGGAAATGGTTTCCCGCAGAACCTGAAGATGTTCGCG
ATTATCTTCTATATCTTCAGGCGCGCGGTCTGGCAGTAAAAACTATCCAGCAACATTTGGGCCAGCTAAA
CATGCTTCATCGTCGGTCCGGGCTGCCACGACCAAGTGACAGCAATGCTGTTTCACTGGTTATGCGGCGG
ATCCGAAAAGAAAACGTTGATGCCGGTGAACGTGCAAAACAGGCTCTAGCGTTCGAACGCACTGATTTCG
ACCAGGTTCGTTCACTCATGGAAAATAGCGATCGCTGCCAGGATATACGTAATCTGGCATTTCTGGGGAT
TGCTTATAACACCCTGTTACGTATAGCCGAAATTGCCAGGATCAGGGTTAAAGATATCTCACGTACTGAC
GGTGGGAGAATGTTAATCCATATTGGCAGAACGAAAACGCTGGTTAGCACCGCAGGTGTAGAGAAGGCAC
TTAGCCTGGGGGTAACTAAACTGGTCGAGCGATGGATTTCCGTCTCTGGTGTAGCTGATGATCCGAATAA
CTACCTGTTTTGCCGGGTCAGAAAAAATGGTGTTGCCGCGCCATCTGCCACCAGCCAGCTATCAACTCGC
GCCCTGGAAGGGATTTTTGAAGCAACTCATCGATTGATTTACGGCGCTAAGGATGACTCTGGTCAGAGAT
ACCTGGCCTGGTCTGGACACAGTGCCCGTGTCGGAGCCGCGCGAGATATGGCCCGCGCTGGAGTTTCAAT
ACCGGAGATCATGCAAGCTGGTGGCTGGACCAATGTAAATATTGTCATGAACTATATCCGTAACCTGGAT
AGTGAAACAGGGGCAATGGTGCGCCTGCTGGAAGATGGCGATTAGCCATGTTTAAGGGTTCCTCTAGTGT
ACACGCGTTGTGCCTTCTAGTTGCCAGCCATCTGTTGTTTGCCCCTCCCCCGTGCCTTCCTTGACCCTGG
AAGGTGCCACTCCCACTGTCCTTTCCTAATAAAATGAGGAAATTGCATCGCATTGTCTGAGTAGGTGTCA
TTCTATTCTGGGGGGTGGGGTGGGGCAGGACAGCAAGGGGGAGGATTGGGAAGACAATAGCAGGCATGCT
GGGGAACGCGTGATATCAGATCTGTTACGTAGATAAGTAGCATGGCGGGTTAATCATTAACTACAAGGAA
CCCCTAGTGATGGAGTTGGCCACTCCCTCTCTGCGCGCTCGCTCGCTCACTGAGGCCGGGCGACCAAAGG
TCGCCCGACGCCCGGGCTTTGCCCGGGCGGCCTCAGTGAGCGAGCGAGCGCGCAGCTGCCTGCAGGTCGA
CTCTAGAGGATCCCCGGGTACCGAGCTCGAATTCACTGGCCGTCGTTTTACAACGTCGTGACTGGGAAAA
CCCTGGCGTTACCCAACTTAATCGCCTTGCAGCACATCCCCCTTTCGCCAGCTGGCGTAATAGCGAAGAG
GCCCGCACCGATCGCCCTTCCCAACAGTTGCGCAGCCTGAATGGCGAATGGCGCCTGATGCGGTATTTTC
TCCTTACGCATCTGTGCGGTATTTCACACCGCATA
[95 nt withheld, positions 4866-4960]
T
[46 nt withheld, positions 4962-5007]
C
[141 nt withheld, positions 5009-5149]
CCTTTGACGTTGGAGTCCACGTTCTTT
[37 nt withheld, positions 5177-5213]
ACTCTATCTCGGGCTATTCTTTTGATTTATAAGGGATTTTGCCGATTTCGGTCTATTGGTTAAAAAATGA
GCTGATTTAACAAAAATTTAACGCGAATTTTAACAAAATATTAACGTTTACAATTTTATGGTGCACTCTC
AGTACAATCTGCTCTGATGCCGCATAGTTAAGCCAGCCCCGACACCCGCCAACACCCGCTGACGCGCCCT
GACGGGCTTGTCTGCTCCCGGCATCCGCTTACAGACAAGCTGTGACCGTCTCCGGGAGCTGCATGTGTCA
GAGGTTTTCACCGTCATCACCGAAACGCGCGAGACGAAAGGGCCTCGTGATACGCCTATTTTTATAGGTT
AATGTCATGATAATAATGGTTTCTTAGACGTCAGGTGGCACTTTTCGGGGAAATGTGCGCGGAACCCCTA
TTTGTTTATTTTTCTAAATACATTCAAATATGTATCCGCTCATGAGACAATAACCCTGATAAATGCTTCA
ATAATATTGAAAAAGGAAGAGTATGAGTATTCAACATTTCCGTGTCGCCCTTATTCCCTTTTTTGCGGCA
TTTTGCCTTCCTGTTTTTGCTCACCCAGAAACGCTGGTGAAAGTAAAAGATGCTGAAGATCAGTTGGGTG
CACGAGTGGGTTACATCGAACTGGATCTCAACAGCGGTAAGATCCTTGAGAGTTTTCGCCCCGAAGAACG
TTTTCCAATGATGAGCACTTTTAAAGTTCTGCTATGTGGCGCGGTATTATCCCGTATTGACGCCGGGCAA
GAGCAACTCGGTCGCCGCATACACTATTCTCAGAATGACTTGGTTGAGTACTCACCAGTCACAGAAAAGC
ATCTTACGGATGGCATGACAGTAAGAGAATTATGCAGTGCTGCCATAACCATGAGTGATAACACTGCGGC
CAACTTACTTCTGACAACGATCGGAGGACCGAAGGAGCTAACCGCTTTTTTGCACAACATGGGGGATCAT
GTAACTCGCCTTGATCGTTGGGAACCGGAGCTGAATGAAGCCATACCAAACGACGAGCGTGACACCACGA
TGCCTGTAGCAATGGCAACAACGTTGCGCAAACTATTAACTGGCGAACTACTTACTCTAGCTTCCCGGCA
ACAATTAATAGACTGGATGGAGGCGGATAAAGTTGCAGGACCACTTCTGCGCTCGGCCCTTCCGGCTGGC
TGGTTTATTGCTGATAAATCTGGAGCCGGTGAGCGTGGGTCTCGCGGTATCATTGCAGCACTGGGGCCAG
ATGGTAAGCCCTCCCGTATCGTAGTTATCTACACGACGGGGAGTCAGGCAACTATGGATGAACGAAATAG
ACAGATCGCTGAGATAGGTGCCTCACTGATTAAGTATTGGTAACTGTCAGACCAAGTTTACTCATATATA
CTTTAGATTGATTTAAAACTTCATTTTTAATTTAAAAGGATCTAGGTGAAGATCCTTTTTGATAATCTCA
TGACCAAAATCCCTTAACGTGAGTTTTCGTTCCACTGAGCGTCAGACCCCGTAGAAAAGATCAAAGGATC
TTCTTGAGATCCTTTTTTTCTGCGCGTAATCTGCTGCTTGCAAACAAAAAAACCACCGCTACCAGCGGTG
GTTTGTTTGCCGGATCAAGAGCTACCAACTCTTTTTCCGAAGGTAACTGGCTTCAGCAGAGCGCAGATAC
CAAATACTGTTCTTCTAGTGTAGCCGTAGTTAGGCCACCACTTCAAGAACTCTGTAGCACCGCCTACATA
CCTCGCTCTGCTAATCCTGTTACCAGTGGCTGCTGCCAGTGGCGATAAGTCGTGTCTTACCGGGTTGGAC
TCAAGACGATAGTTACCGGATAAGGCGCAGCGGTCGGGCTGAACGGGGGGTTCGTGCACACAGCCCAGCT
TGGAGCGAACGACCTACACCGAACTGAGATACCTACAGCGTGAGCTATGAGAAAGCGCCACGCTTCCCGA
AGGGAGAAAGGCGGACAGGTATCCGGTAAGCGGCAGGGTCGGAACAGGAGAGCGCACGAGGGAGCTTCCA
GGGGGAAACGCCTGGTATCTTTATAGTCCTGTCGGGTTTCGCCACCTCTGACTTGAGCGTCGATTTTTGT
GATGCTCGTCAGGGGGGCGGAGCCTATGGAAAAACGCCAGCAACGCGGCCTTTTTACGGTTCCTGGCCTT
TTGCTGGCCTTTTGCTCACATGTTCTTTCCTGCGTTATCCCCTGATTCTGTGGATAACCGTATTACCGCC
TTTGAGTGAGCTGATACCGCTCGCCGCAGCCGAACGACCGAGCGCAGCGAGTCAGTGAGCGAGGAAGCGG
AAGAGCGCCCAATACGCAAACCGCCTCTCCCCGCGCGTTGGCCGATTCATTAATGCAGCTGGCACGACAG
GTTTCCCGACTGGAAAGCGGGCAGTGAGCGCAACGCAATTAATGTGAGTTAGCTCACTCATTAGGCACCC
CAGGCTTTACACTTTATGCTTCCGGCTCGTATGTTGTGTGGAATTGTGAGCGGATAACAATTTCACACAG
GAAACAGCTATGACCATGATTACGCCAAGCTTGCATG
Features (pLannotate 1.2.2; 22 found; start..end, strand, type, name):
     12..39      +  repeat_region  AAV2 ITR (fragment): inverted terminal repeat of adeno-associated virus serotype 2 inverted
     68..95      +  repeat_region  AAV2 ITR (fragment): inverted terminal repeat of adeno-associated virus serotype 2 inverted
   1231..1341    +  CDS            KRAS (fragment): RASK_MELGA - Experimental evidence at protein level: Swiss-Prot protein existence level 1. Ras proteins bind GDP/GTP and possess intrinsic GTPase activity. Plays an important role in the regulation of cell proliferation. May play a role in promoting oncogenic events by inducing transcriptional silencing of tumor suppressor genes (TSGs). From Meleagris gallopavo (Wild turkey).
   2226..2466    +  promoter       U6 promoter: RNA polymerase III promoter for human U6 snRNA
   2495..2570    +  misc_RNA       gRNA scaffold: guide RNA scaffold for the Streptococcus pyogenes CRISPR/Cas9 system
   2623..3115    +  promoter       PGK promoter: mouse phosphoglycerate kinase 1 promoter
   3145..4175    +  CDS            Cre (fragment): site-specific recombinase Cre is a site-specific recombinase from bacteriophage P1. Recombination occurs at loxP sequences.
   4209..4415    +  polyA_signal   bGH poly(A) signal: bovine growth hormone polyadenylation signal
   4476..4616    +  repeat_region  AAV2 ITR: inverted terminal repeat of adeno-associated virus serotype 2 inverted
   4651..4808    +  CDS            lacZα (fragment): LacZα fragment of β-galactosidase; lacZ fragment
   4814..4865    -  misc_feature   bom (fragment): basis of mobility region from pBR322
   4884..5339    +  rep_origin     f1 ori (sequence partly withheld): f1 bacteriophage origin of replication; arrow indicates direction of (+) strand synthesis
   5340..5389    -  misc_feature   bom (fragment): basis of mobility region from pBR322
   5491..5526    -  CDS            rop (fragment): Rop protein, which maintains plasmids at low copy number; rop
   5621..5725    +  promoter       AmpR promoter: bla
   5726..6586    +  CDS            AmpR: β-lactamase; bla; confers resistance to ampicillin, carbenicillin, and related antibiotics
   6757..7345    +  rep_origin     ori: high-copy-number ColE1/pMB1/pBR322/pUC origin of replication
   7528..7620    +  CDS            lacI (fragment): lac repressor; lacI; The lac repressor binds to the lac operator to inhibit transcription in E. coli. This inhibition can be relieved by adding lactose or isopropyl-β-D-thiogalactopyranoside (IPTG).
   7633..7654    +  protein_bind   CAP binding site: CAP binding activates transcription in the presence of cAMP. E. coli catabolite activator protein
   7669..7699    +  promoter       lac promoter: promoter for the E. coli lac operon
   7707..7723    +  protein_bind   lac operator: The lac repressor binds to the lac operator to inhibit transcription in E. coli. This inhibition can be relieved by adding lactose or isopropyl-β-D-thiogalactopyranoside (IPTG). lac repressor encoded by lacI
   7760..8       -  misc_feature   MCS (fragment) (across the origin): pUC18/19 multiple cloning site
