[The description below was written by a language model from this plasmid's Addgene catalogue record and pLannotate feature annotations shown in this document.]
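Description:
AAV-KrasG12D/sgKras/Cre is an adeno-associated virus transfer plasmid built on the 388-MCS AAV backbone and designed for in vivo delivery to mouse cells. The sequenced record is about 7.8 kb. It is maintained in E. coli as a high-copy plasmid through a ColE1/pUC-type origin with ampicillin selection (AmpR under its own promoter). The backbone also carries an f1 origin and remnants of lac and pBR322 elements. The payload lies between AAV2 inverted terminal repeats, which direct packaging of the intervening DNA into AAV particles. One ITR is annotated intact, while the other is detected only as short fragments, a common result when these repeat-rich elements are sequenced.

Three functional units sit between the ITRs. The first is a roughly 2 kb mouse Kras genomic fragment that serves as a homology-directed repair template. The annotation tool detects only a short Kras coding segment within it, matched to an avian orthologue, which is consistent with a single exon flanked by non-coding homology arms. This template carries the G12D codon change and silent changes in nearby codons that form a barcode for tracing individual repair events. It also carries mutations in the sgRNA target and PAM so the repaired allele is not re-cut, along with engineered AvrII and BsiWI sites. The second unit is a human U6 promoter driving a Kras-targeting sgRNA with the S. pyogenes scaffold, which cuts the endogenous locus to stimulate repair. The third is a mouse PGK promoter driving Cre recombinase with a bGH polyadenylation signal. No Cas9 is encoded, so the nuclease must come from the host, and Cre can act on floxed or lox-stop-lox alleles there. According to the record, the construct is used for in vivo HDR and tumour barcoding to quantify the oncogenicity of Kras variants.
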