Addgene plasmid #99851: AAV-KrasG12D/sgKras/Cre
Purpose: Expresses Cre-recombinase, a barcoded HDR template to introduce a G12D mutation into the endogenous Kras locus, and a Kras-targeting sgRNA to enhance HDR.
Depositing lab: Monte Winslow. Depositing organization: Stanford University. Publication: Multiplexed in vivo homology-directed repair and tumor barcoding enables parallel quantification of Kras variant oncogenicity. Winters IP, Chiou SH, Paulk NK, McFarland CD, Lalgudi PV, Ma RK, Lisowski L, Connolly AJ, Petrov DA, Kay MA, Winslow MM. Nat Commun. 2017 Dec 12;8(1):2053. doi: 10.1038/s41467-017-01519-y. PubMed 29233960.
Backbone
  Vector backbone: 388-MCS AAV
  Backbone size w/o insert (bp): 5958
  Vector type: Mammalian Expression, AAV, Cre/Lox
Growth in bacteria
  Bacterial resistance: Ampicillin, 100 μg/mL
  Growth temperature: 37°C
  Growth strain: NEB Stable
  Copy number: High Copy
Gene/Insert
  Gene/Insert name: Kras
  gRNA/shRNA sequence: GACTGAGTATAAACTTGTGG
  Species: M. musculus (mouse)
  Insert size (bp): 2014
  Mutation: AvrII site (CAAAGG>CCTAGG), PAM/sgRNA mutations (GACTGAGTATAAACTTGTGGTGG>GACTGAGTATAAACTAGTAGTCG), G12D mutation (GGT>GAT), Barcode = (AGGCAAGAGCGCCTTGACGATA>TGGTAAATCAGCGCTTACAATT), BsiWI site (CGTGCG>CGTACG)
  Entrez Gene: Kras (a.k.a. K-Ras, K-Ras 2, K-ras, Ki-ras, Kras-2, Kras2, c-K-ras, c-Ki-ras, p21B, ras)
  Cloning method: Restriction Enzyme; 5′ cloning site NcoI, AvrII (not destroyed); 3′ cloning site BsiWI, XhoI (not destroyed)
Terms and licenses: Academic/Nonprofit Terms; Industry Terms: Not Available to Industry
How to cite: AAV-KrasG12D/sgKras/Cre was a gift from Monte Winslow (Addgene plasmid # 99851 ; http://n2t.net/addgene:99851 ; RRID:Addgene_99851)
